>Addgene plasmid #19646 | pGC305 | depositor full sequence | sequence record 9278 | Author sequence
AAGCTTGCATGCCTGCAGGTCGACTCTAGACCGCGGTTTTGGCGCGGATCCACTAGTTCTAGCTTCAAAA
GCGCTCTGAAGTTCCTATACTTTCTAGAGAATAGGAACTTCGGAATAGGAACTTCAAGATCCCCGGGGTA
TGTTTCGAATGATACTAACATAACATAGAACATTTTCAGGAGCTCAGAAAAAATGACTGCTCCAAAGAAG
AAGCGTAAGGTACCGGTAGAAAAAATGAGTAAAGGAGAAGAACTTTTCACTGGAGTTGTCCCAATTCTTG
TTGAATTAGATGGTGATGTTAATGGGCACAAATTTTCTGTCAGTGGAGAGGGTGAAGGTGATGCAACATA
CGGAAAACTTACCCTTAAATTTATTTGCACTACTGGAAAACTACCTGTTCCATGGGTAAGTTTAAACATA
TATATACTAACTAACCCTGATTATTTAAATTTTCAGCCAACACTTGTCACTACTTTCTGTTATGGTGTTC
AATGCTTCTCGAGATACCCAGATCATATGAAACGGCATGACTTTTTCAAGAGTGCCATGCCCGAAGGTTA
TGTACAGGAAAGAACTATATTTTTCAAAGATGACGGGAACTACAAGACACGTAAGTTTAAACAGTTCGGT
ACTAACTAACCATACATATTTAAATTTTCAGGTGCTGAAGTCAAGTTTGAAGGTGATACCCTTGTTAATA
GAATCGAGTTAAAAGGTATTGATTTTAAAGAAGATGGAAACATTCTTGGACACAAATTGGAATACAACTA
TAACTCACACAATGTATACATCATGGCAGACAAACAAAAGAATGGAATCAAAGTTGTAAGTTTAAACATG
ATTTTACTAACTAACTAATCTGATTTAAATTTTCAGAACTTCAAAATTAGACACAACATTGAAGATGGAA
GCGTTCAACTAGCAGACCATTATCAACAAAATACTCCAATTGGCGATGGCCCTGTCCTTTTACCAGACAA
CCATTACCTGTCCACACAATCTGCCCTTTCGAAAGATCCCAACGAAAAGAGAGACCACATGGTCCTTCTT
GAGTTTGTAACAGCTGCTGGGATTACACATGGCATGGACGAACTATACAAAAGCCCACAAGCTTTGGAAT
TCGCTAGCCGGCCATACAAGTAATCCGGATGATCGACGCCAACGTCGTTGAATTTTCAAATTTTAAATAC
TGAATATTTGTTTTTTTTCCTATTATTTATTTATTCTCTTTGTGTTTTTTTTCTTGCTTTCTAAAAAATT
AATTCAATCCAAATCTAAACATGAGCGGTTTTTTTTCTCTTTCCGTCTCCCAATTCGTATTCCGCTCCTC
TCATCTGAACACAATGTGCAAGTTTATTTATCTTCTCGCTTTCATTTCATTAGGACGTGGGGGGAATTGG
TGGAAGGGGGAAACACACAAAAGGATGATGGAAATGAAATAAGGACACACAATATGCAACAACATTCAAT
TCAGAAATATGGAGGAAGGTTTAAAAGAAAACATAAAAATATATAGAGGAGGAAGGAAAACTAGTAAAAA
ATAAGCAAAGAAATTAGGCGAACGATGAGAATTGTCCTCGCTTGGGCCCTTTCGTCTCGCGCGTTTCGGT
GATGACGGTGAAAACCTCTGACACATGCAGCTCCCGGAGACGGTCACAGCTTGTCTGTAAGCGGATGCCG
GGAGCAGACAAGCCCGTCAGGGCGCGTCAGCGGGTGTTGGCGGGTGTCGGGGCTGGCTTAACTATGCGGC
ATCAGAGCAGATTGTACTGAGAGTGCACCATATGCGGTGTGAAATACCGCACAGATGCGTAAGGAGAAAA
TACCGCATCAGGCGGCCTTAAGGGCCTCGTGATACGCCTATTTTTATAGGTTAATGTCATGATAATAATG
GTTTCTTAGACGTCAGGTGGCACTTTTCGGGGAAATGTGCGCGGAACCCCTATTTGTTTATTTTTCTAAA
TACATTCAAATATGTATCCGCTCATGAGACAATAACCCTGATAAATGCTTCAATAATATTGAAAAAGGAA
GAGTATGAGTATTCAACATTTCCGTGTCGCCCTTATTCCCTTTTTTGCGGCATTTTGCCTTCCTGTTTTT
GCTCACCCAGAAACGCTGGTGAAAGTAAAAGATGCTGAAGATCAGTTGGGTGCACGAGTGGGTTACATCG
AACTGGATCTCAACAGCGGTAAGATCCTTGAGAGTTTTCGCCCCGAAGAACGTTTTCCAATGATGAGCAC
TTTTAAAGTTCTGCTATGTGGCGCGGTATTATCCCGTATTGACGCCGGGCAAGAGCAACTCGGTCGCCGC
ATACACTATTCTCAGAATGACTTGGTTGAGTACTCACCAGTCACAGAAAAGCATCTTACGGATGGCATGA
CAGTAAGAGAATTATGCAGTGCTGCCATAACCATGAGTGATAACACTGCGGCCAACTTACTTCTGACAAC
GATCGGAGGACCGAAGGAGCTAACCGCTTTTTTGCACAACATGGGGGATCATGTAACTCGCCTTGATCGT
TGGGAACCGGAGCTGAATGAAGCCATACCAAACGACGAGCGTGACACCACGATGCCTGTAGCAATGGCAA
CAACGTTGCGCAAACTATTAACTGGCGAACTACTTACTCTAGCTTCCCGGCAACAATTAATAGACTGGAT
GGAGGCGGATAAAGTTGCAGGACCACTTCTGCGCTCGGCCCTTCCGGCTGGCTGGTTTATTGCTGATAAA
TCTGGAGCCGGTGAGCGTGGGTCTCGCGGTATCATTGCAGCACTGGGGCCAGATGGTAAGCCCTCCCGTA
TCGTAGTTATCTACACGACGGGGAGTCAGGCAACTATGGATGAACGAAATAGACAGATCGCTGAGATAGG
TGCCTCACTGATTAAGCATTGGTAACTGTCAGACCAAGTTTACTCATATATACTTTAGATTGATTTAAAA
CTTCATTTTTAATTTAAAAGGATCTAGGTGAAGATCCTTTTTGATAATCTCATGACCAAAATCCCTTAAC
GTGAGTTTTCGTTCCACTGAGCGTCAGACCCCGTAGAAAAGATCAAAGGATCTTCTTGAGATCCTTTTTT
TCTGCGCGTAATCTGCTGCTTGCAAACAAAAAAACCACCGCTACCAGCGGTGGTTTGTTTGCCGGATCAA
GAGCTACCAACTCTTTTTCCGAAGGTAACTGGCTTCAGCAGAGCGCAGATACCAAATACTGTCCTTCTAG
TGTAGCCGTAGTTAGGCCACCACTTCAAGAACTCTGTAGCACCGCCTACATACCTCGCTCTGCTAATCCT
GTTACCAGTGGCTGCTGCCAGTGGCGATAAGTCGTGTCTTACCGGGTTGGACTCAAGACGATAGTTACCG
GATAAGGCGCAGCGGTCGGGCTGAACGGGGGGTTCGTGCACACAGCCCAGCTTGGAGCGAACGACCTACA
CCGAACTGAGATACCTACAGCGTGAGCATTGAGAAAGCGCCACGCTTCCCGAAGGGAGAAAGGCGGACAG
GTATCCGGTAAGCGGCAGGGTCGGAACAGGAGAGCGCACGAGGGAGCTTCCAGGGGGAAACGCCTGGTAT
CTTTATAGTCCTGTCGGGTTTCGCCACCTCTGACTTGAGCGTCGATTTTTGTGATGCTCGTCAGGGGGGC
GGAGCCTATGGAAAAACGCCAGCAACGCGGCCTTTTTACGGTTCCTGGCCTTTTGCTGGCCTTTTGCTCA
CATGTTCTTTCCTGCGTTATCCCCTGATTCTGTGGATAACCGTATTACCGCCTTTGAGTGAGCTGATACC
GCTCGCCGCAGCCGAACGACCGAGCGCAGCGAGTCAGTGAGCGAGGAAGCGGAAGAGCGCCCAATACGCA
AACCGCCTCTCCCCGCGCGTTGGCCGATTCATTAATGCAGCTGGCACGACAGGTTTCCCGACTGGAAAGC
GGGCAGTGAGCGCAACGCAATTAATGTGAGTTAGCTCACTCATTAGGCACCCCAGGCTTTACACTTTATG
CTTCCGGCTCGTATGTTGTGTGGAATTGTGAGCGGATAACAATTTCACACAGGAAACAGCTATGACCATG
ATTACGCCAAGCTGTAAGTTTAAACATGATCTTACTAACTAACTATTCTCATTTAAATTTTCAGAGCTTA
AAAATGGCTGAAATCACTCACAACGATGGATACGCTAACAACTTGGAAATGAAAT
Features (pLannotate 1.2.2; 13 found; start..end, strand, type, name):
      1..30      -  misc_feature   MCS (fragment): pUC18/19 multiple cloning site
     46..62      -  misc_feature   MCS (fragment): pBluescript multiple cloning site
     78..125     -  protein_bind   FRT: FLP-mediated recombination occurs in the 8-bp core sequence TCTAGAAA (Turan and Bode, 2011). FLP recombinase from the Saccharomyces cerevisiae 2μ plasmid
    238..1098    +  CDS            sg25: sg25 is a basic (constitutively fluorescent) green fluorescent protein published in 1997, derived from Aequorea victoria.
   1596..1631    +  CDS            rop (fragment): Rop protein, which maintains plasmids at low copy number; rop
   1733..1832    +  misc_feature   bom (fragment): basis of mobility region from pBR322
   1930..2034    +  promoter       AmpR promoter: bla
   2035..2895    +  CDS            AmpR: β-lactamase; bla; confers resistance to ampicillin, carbenicillin, and related antibiotics
   3066..3654    +  rep_origin     ori: high-copy-number ColE1/pMB1/pBR322/pUC origin of replication
   3837..3929    +  CDS            lacI (fragment): lac repressor; lacI; The lac repressor binds to the lac operator to inhibit transcription in E. coli. This inhibition can be relieved by adding lactose or isopropyl-β-D-thiogalactopyranoside (IPTG).
   3942..3963    +  protein_bind   CAP binding site: CAP binding activates transcription in the presence of cAMP. E. coli catabolite activator protein
   3978..4008    +  promoter       lac promoter: promoter for the E. coli lac operon
   4016..4032    +  protein_bind   lac operator: The lac repressor binds to the lac operator to inhibit transcription in E. coli. This inhibition can be relieved by adding lactose or isopropyl-β-D-thiogalactopyranoside (IPTG). lac repressor encoded by lacI
