[The description below was written by a language model from this plasmid's Addgene catalogue record and pLannotate feature annotations shown in this document.]
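Description:
pGC305 is a small (about 4.2 kb) C. elegans expression plasmid built on the pGC292 backbone as a component of a "FLP-Out" system for controlled gene expression in worms. It is maintained in E. coli as a high-copy plasmid through a ColE1/pUC-type origin and selected with ampicillin via the bla (AmpR) gene and its own promoter. The remaining bacterial annotations (fragments of rop, bom, lacI, the CAP site, lac promoter and lac operator, plus pieces of pUC and pBluescript polylinkers) are cloning-vector remnants rather than functional parts of the worm cassette.

The payload, written as <*iA-1xNLS-GFP::let-858(3'), consists of a single FRT site, the target of the yeast 2μ FLP recombinase, placed upstream of a green fluorescent protein coding sequence derived from Aequorea victoria. The GFP carries one N-terminal nuclear localization signal and is followed, according to the insert name, by the let-858 3' region, which would supply 3' UTR and polyadenylation signals in worms. That 3' element and the NLS are not separately annotated in the feature table, and the record does not explain the "*iA" notation. No worm promoter is recorded or annotated upstream of the FRT, so the plasmid appears to be a promoterless downstream module rather than a complete expression unit.

In a FLP-Out design, a promoter is separated from a reporter or gene of interest by an FRT-flanked blocking cassette. FLP then excises the blocker and switches on expression in the cells where the recombinase is active. pGC305 most plausibly supplies the FRT-plus-nuclear-GFP readout half for assembling such constructs by restriction cloning, although the record does not spell out its exact role.
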