Addgene plasmid #19646: pGC305
Depositing lab: Jane Hubbard. Depositing organization: NYU Grossman School of Medicine. Publication: A "FLP-Out" system for controlled gene expression in Caenorhabditis elegans. Voutev R, Hubbard EJ. Genetics. 2008 Sep;180(1):103-19. doi: 10.1534/genetics.108.090274. PubMed 18723890.
Backbone
  Vector backbone: pGC292
  Vector type: Worm Expression ; FLP/FRT
Growth in bacteria
  Bacterial resistance: Ampicillin, 100 μg/mL
  Growth temperature: 37°C
  Growth strain: DH5alpha
  Copy number: High Copy
Gene/Insert
  Gene/Insert name: <*iA-1xNLS-GFP::let-858(3’)
  Species: C. elegans (nematode), S. cerevisiae (budding yeast); A. victoria
  Tag / fusion protein: 1xNLS (N terminal on insert)
  Cloning method: Restriction Enzyme
  Sequencing primers: 5′ M13R
Terms and licenses: Academic/Nonprofit Terms; Industry Terms: Not Available to Industry
How to cite: pGC305 was a gift from Jane Hubbard (Addgene plasmid # 19646 ; http://n2t.net/addgene:19646 ; RRID:Addgene_19646)
