>Addgene plasmid #19646 | pGC305 | addgene partial sequence | sequence record 25471 | 19646 with GFP-R
CTTCTCCTTTACTCATTTTTTCTACCGGTACCTTACGCTTCTTCTTTGGAGCAGTCATTTTTTCTGAGCT
CCTGAAAATGTTCTATGTTATGTTAGTATCATTCGAAACATACCCCGGGGATCTTGAAGTTCCTATTCCG
AAGTTCCTATTCTCTAGAAAGTATAGGAACTTCAGAGCGCTTTTGAAGCTAGAACTAGTGGATCCGCGCC
AAAACCGCGGTCTAGAGTCGACCTGCAGGCATGCAAGCTTATTTCATTTCCAAGTTGTTAGCGTATCCAT
CGTTGTGAGTGATTTCAGCCATTTTTAAGCTCTGAAAATTTAAATGAGAATAGTTAGTTAGTAAGATCAT
GTTTAAACTTACAGCTTGGCGTAATCATGGTCATAGCTGTTTCCTGTGTGAAATTGTTATCCGCTCACAA
TTCCACACAACATACGAGCCGGAAGCATAAAGTGTAAAGCCTGGGGTGCCTAATGAGTGAGCTAACTCAC
ATTAATTGCGTTGCGCTCACTGCCCGCTTTCCAGTCGGGAAACCTGTCGTGCCAGCTGCATTAATGAATC
GGCCAACGCGCGGGGAGAGGCGGTTTGCGTATTGGGCGCTCTTCCGCTTCCTCGCTCACTGACTCGCTGC
GCTCGGTCGTTCGGCTGCGGCGAGCGGTATCAGCTCACTCAAAGGCGGTAATACGGTTTT
